Addgene plasmid #211231: pBiT3.1-N_TAF5:1-800
Purpose: Mammalian expression of full-length human TAF5. N-terminal HiBiT tag.
Depositing lab: Cheryl Arrowsmith. Depositing organization: University of Toronto. Publication: A Target Class Ligandability Evaluation of WD40 Repeat-Containing Proteins. Ackloo S, Li F, Szewczyk M, Seitova A, Loppnau P, Zeng H, Xu J, Ahmad S, Arnautova YA, Baghaie AJ, Beldar S, Bolotokova A, Centrella PA, Chau I, Clark MA, Cuozzo JW, Dehghani-Tafti S, Disch JS, Dong A, Dumas A, Feng JA, Ghiabi P, Gibson E, Gilmer J, Goldman B, Green SR, Guie MA, Guilinger JP, Harms N, Herasymenko O, Houliston S, Hutchinson A, Kearnes S, Keefe AD, Kimani SW, Kramer T, Kutera M, Kwak HA, Lento C, Li Y, Liu J, Loup J, Machado RAC, Mulhern CJ, Perveen S, Righetto GL, Riley P, Shrestha S, Sigel EA, Silva M, Sintchak MD, Slakman BL, Taylor RD, Thompson J, Torng W, Underkoffler C, von Rechenberg M, Walsh RT, Watson I, Wilson DJ, Wolf E, Yadav M, Yazdi AK, Zhang J, Zhang Y, Santhakumar V, Edwards AM, Barsyte-Lovejoy D, Schapira M, Brown PJ, Halabelian L, Arrowsmith CH. J Med Chem. 2025 Jan 23;68(2):1092-1112. doi: 10.1021/acs.jmedchem.4c02010. Epub 2024 Nov 4. PubMed 39495097.
Backbone
  Vector backbone: pBiT3.1-N
  Backbone manufacturer: Promega
  Vector type: Mammalian Expression
  Selectable markers: Neomycin (select with G418)
Growth in bacteria
  Bacterial resistance: Kanamycin, 50 μg/mL
  Growth temperature: 37°C
  Growth strain: DH5alpha
  Copy number: High Copy
Gene/Insert
  Gene/Insert name: TAF5:M1-Q800
  Species: H. sapiens (human)
  Insert size (bp): 2400
  Mutation: wild type
  Entrez Gene: TAF5 (a.k.a. TAF(II)100, TAF2D, TAFII-100, TAFII100)
  Promoter: CMV
  Tag / fusion protein: MVSGWRLFKKISGSSGGSSG (N terminal on insert)
  Cloning method: Ligation Independent Cloning
  Sequencing primers: 5′ T7; 3′ TTGCTCAGCGGTGGCAGCAG
Resource information
  A portion of this plasmid was derived from a plasmid made by: Mammalian Gene Collection (BC052268.1)
Terms and licenses: Academic/Nonprofit Terms; Industry Terms: Not Available to Industry
Depositor comments: 5' Cloning Site: Xho1 (not destroyed), 3' Cloning Site: Xba1 (not destroyed).
How to cite: pBiT3.1-N_TAF5:1-800 was a gift from Cheryl Arrowsmith (Addgene plasmid # 211231 ; http://n2t.net/addgene:211231 ; RRID:Addgene_211231)
