[The description below was written by a language model from this plasmid's Addgene catalogue record and pLannotate feature annotations shown in this document.]
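Description:
pBiT3.1-N_TAF5:1-800 is a mammalian expression plasmid built on Promega's pBiT3.1-N backbone. It carries the full-length, wild-type human TAF5 open reading frame (residues M1 to Q800, about 2.4 kb), which derives from a Mammalian Gene Collection clone. TAF5 is a WD40 repeat-containing subunit of the TFIID general transcription factor complex. The insert was introduced by ligation-independent cloning between XhoI and XbaI sites, both of which were retained. Transcription is driven by the CMV immediate-early enhancer and promoter, followed by a chimeric β-globin/immunoglobulin intron that aids mRNA processing, and ends at an SV40 polyadenylation signal. A T7 promoter upstream of the coding region serves as a sequencing primer site. The protein carries an N-terminal HiBiT tag joined through a short glycine-serine linker. HiBiT is a small peptide that complements the LgBiT fragment to reconstitute NanoLuc luciferase, which allows luminescent detection and quantification of the tagged protein.

The plasmid replicates in E. coli at high copy from a ColE1/pUC-type origin and is selected with kanamycin through a neo (nptII) gene under the bacterial EM7 promoter. The catalogue entry lists neomycin/G418 as the mammalian selectable marker. However, the feature table shows only the EM7 promoter in front of neo. It also shows a separate SV40 promoter-driven blasticidin S deaminase cassette with a synthetic poly(A) signal, which suggests blasticidin selection in mammalian cells, so the two sources do not fully agree. A single loxP site is annotated upstream of the EM7-neo unit. The associated study evaluated the ligandability of WD40 repeat proteins, so a likely use is luminescence-based cellular assays of TAF5, although the record does not name a specific assay.
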