Features (pLannotate 1.2.2; 17 found; start..end, strand, type, name):
     24..105     -  polyA_signal   SV40 poly(A) signal: SV40 polyadenylation signal
    128..211     -  CDS            large T antigen (fragment): large T antigen from SV40 (simian virus 40)
    276..641     +  enhancer       CMV enhancer: human cytomegalovirus immediate early enhancer
    643..842     +  promoter       CMV promoter: human cytomegalovirus (CMV) immediate early promoter
    981..1113    +  intron         chimeric intron: chimera between introns from human β-globin and immunoglobulin heavy chain genes
   1157..1175    +  promoter       T7 promoter: promoter for bacteriophage T7 RNA polymerase
   1250..3649    +  CDS            TAF5: TAF5_HUMAN - Also known as TAF2D. Experimental evidence at protein level: Swiss-Prot protein existence level 1. TAFs are components of the transcription factor IID (TFIID) complex, PCAF histone acetylase complex and TBP-free TAFII complex (TFTC). TAFs components-TIIFD are essential for mediating regulation of RNA polymerase transcription. TAF5/TAFII100 interacts strongly with the histone H4-related TAF6/TAFII80 and the histone H3-related TAF9/TAFII31, as well as a stable complex comprised of both TAF5/TAFII80 and TAF6/TAFII31. Apparently weaker interactions of TAF5/TAFII100 with TBP, TAF1/TAFI
   3680..3698    +  misc_feature   MCS (fragment): pUC18/19 multiple cloning site
   3747..3868    -  polyA_signal   SV40 poly(A) signal: SV40 polyadenylation signal
   3891..3959    -  CDS            large T antigen (fragment): large T antigen from SV40 (simian virus 40)
   3983..4016    +  protein_bind   loxP: Cre-mediated recombination occurs in the 8-bp core sequence (GCATACAT). Cre recombinase
   4026..4073    +  promoter       EM7 promoter: synthetic bacterial promoter&nbsp
   4105..4896    +  CDS            neo: KKA2_KLEPN - Also known as kan, nptII. Experimental evidence at protein level: Swiss-Prot protein existence level 1. Resistance to kanamycin, neomycin, paromomycin, ribostamycin, butirosin and gentamicin B. From Klebsiella pneumoniae.
   5057..5645    -  rep_origin     ori: high-copy-number ColE1/pMB1/pBR322/pUC origin of replication
   5771..5819    -  polyA_signal   poly(A) signal: synthetic polyadenylation signal
   5843..6241    -  CDS            BSD: blasticidin S deaminase; Aspergillus terreus BSD; confers resistance to blasticidin
   6272..6629    -  promoter       SV40 promoter: SV40 enhancer and early promoter
>Addgene plasmid #211231 | pBiT3.1-N_TAF5:1-800 | addgene full sequence | sequence record 425925 | Addgene NGS Result
AAGACGCGTTAATTAAGACGTCGGCAGTGAAAAAAATGCTTTATTTGTGAAATTTGTGATGCTATTGCTT
TATTTGTAACCATTATAAGCTGCAATAAACAAGTTAACAACAACAATTGCATTCATTTTATGTTTCAGGT
TCAGGGGGAGGTGTGGGAGGTTTTTTAAAGCAAGTAAAACCTCTACAAATGTGGTATGGCTGATTATGAT
CCGCGGCCGCAATACGTCGACGTTATCAGCTGACTTCGTACGAGAGCCTAGGATTATGGCGCGCCACTAG
TTATTAATAGTAATCAATTACGGGGTCATTAGTTCATAGCCCATATATGGAGTTCCGCGTTACATAACTT
ACGGTAAATGGCCCGCCTGGCTGACCGCCCAACGACCCCCGCCCATTGACGTCAATAATGACGTATGTTC
CCATAGTAACGCCAATAGGGACTTTCCATTGACGTCAATGGGTGGAGTATTTACGGTAAACTGCCCACTT
GGCAGTACATCAAGTGTATCATATGCCAAGTCCGCCCCCTATTGACGTCAATGACGGTAAATGGCCCGCC
TGGCATTATGCCCAGTACATGACCTTACGGGACTTTCCTACTTGGCAGTACATCTACGTATTAGTCATCG
CTATTACCATGGTGATGCGGTTTTGGCAGTACACCAATGGGCGTGGATAGCGGTTTGACTCACGGGGATT
TCCAAGTCTCCACCCCATTGACGTCAATGGGAGTTTGTTTTGGCACCAAAATCAACGGGACTTTCCAAAA
TGTCGTAATAACCCCGCCCCGTTGACGCAAATGGGCGGTAGGCGTGTACGGTGGGAGGTCTATATAAGCA
GAGCTGGTTTAGTGAACCGTCAGATCACTAGAATCTTTATTGCGGTAGTTTATCACAGTTAAATTGCTAA
CGCAGTCAGTGCTTCTGACACAACAGTCTCGAACTTAAGCTGCAGAAGTTGGTCGTGAGGCACTGGGCAG
GTAAGTATCAAGGTTACAAGACAGGTTTAAGGAGACCAATAGAAACTGGGCTTGTCGAGACAGAGAAGAC
TCTTGCGTTTCTGATAGGCACCTATTGGTCTTACTGACATCCACTTTGCCTTTCTCTCCACAGGTGTCCA
CTCCCAGTTCAATTACAGCTCTTAAGGCTAGAGTATTAATACGACTCACTATAGGGGTTAGCGATCGCCA
TGGTGAGCGGCTGGCGGCTGTTCAAGAAGATTAGCGGGAGCTCCGGTGGCTCGAGCGGTATGGCGGCGCT
GGCGGAGGAGCAGACGGAGGTGGCGGTCAAGCTAGAGCCTGAGGGACCGCCAACGCTGCTACCTCCGCAG
GCGGGGGACGGCGCAGGCGAGGGTAGCGGCGGCACTACCAACAACGGCCCCAACGGCGGCGGCGGGAACG
TTGCGGCGTCGTCGTCCACTGGCGGGGATGGCGGGACCCCCAAGCCCACGGTGGCTGTCTCCGCCGCTGC
CCCGGCGGGGGCGGCCCCGGTGCCCGCCGCTGCTCCGGACGCCGGCGCTCCGCATGACCGACAGACTCTA
CTGGCCGTGCTGCAGTTCCTACGGCAGAGCAAACTCCGCGAGGCCGAAGAGGCGCTGCGCCGTGAGGCCG
GGCTGCTGGAGGAGGCAGTGGCGGGCTCCGGAGCCCCGGGAGAGGTGGACAGCGCCGGCGCTGAGGTGAC
CAGCGCGCTTCTCAGCCGGGTGACCGCCTCGGCCCCTGGCCCTGCGGCCCCCGACCCTCCGGGCACTGGC
GCTTCGGGGGCCACGGTCGTCTCAGGTTCAGCCTCAGGTCCTGCGGCTCCGGGTAAAGTTGGAAGTGTTG
CTGTGGAAGACCAGCCAGATGTCAGTGCCGTGTTGTCAGCCTACAACCAACAAGGAGATCCCACAATGTA
TGAAGAATACTATAGTGGACTGAAACACTTCATTGAATGTTCCCTGGACTGCCATCGGGCAGAGTTGTCC
CAACTTTTTTATCCTCTGTTTGTGCACATGTACTTGGAGCTAGTCTACAATCAACATGAGAATGAAGCAA
AGTCATTCTTTGAGAAGTTCCATGGAGATCAGGAATGTTATTACCAGGATGACCTACGAGTATTATCTAG
TCTTACCAAAAAGGAACACATGAAAGGGAATGAGACCATGTTGGATTTTCGAACAAGTAAATTTGTTCTG
CGTATTTCCCGTGACTCGTACCAACTCTTGAAGAGGCATCTTCAGGAGAAACAGAACAATCAGATATGGA
ACATAGTTCAGGAGCACCTCTACATTGACATCTTTGATGGGATGCCGCGTAGTAAGCAACAGATAGATGC
GATGGTGGGAAGTTTGGCAGGAGAGGCTAAACGAGAGGCAAACAAATCAAAGGTATTTTTTGGTTTATTA
AAAGAACCAGAAATTGAGGTACCTTTGGATGACGAGGATGAAGAGGGAGAAAATGAAGAAGGAAAACCTA
AAAAGAAGAAGCCTAAAAAAGATAGTATTGGATCCAAAAGCAAAAAACAAGATCCCAATGCTCCACCTCA
GAACAGAATCCCTCTTCCTGAGTTGAAAGATTCAGATAAGTTGGATAAGATAATGAATATGAAAGAAACC
ACCAAACGAGTGCGCCTTGGGCCGGACTGCTTACCCTCCATTTGTTTCTATACATTTCTCAATGCTTACC
AGGGTCTCACTGCAGTGGATGTCACTGATGATTCTAGTCTGATTGCTGGAGGTTTTGCAGATTCAACTGT
CAGAGTGTGGTCGGTAACACCCAAAAAGCTTCGTAGTGTCAAACAAGCATCAGATCTTAGTCTTATAGAC
AAAGAATCAGATGATGTCTTAGAAAGAATCATGGATGAGAAAACAGCAAGTGAGTTGAAGATTTTGTATG
GTCACAGTGGGCCTGTCTACGGAGCCAGCTTCAGTCCGGATAGGAACTATCTGCTTTCCTCTTCAGAGGA
CGGAACTGTTAGATTGTGGAGCCTTCAAACATTTACTTGTTTGGTGGGATATAAAGGACACAACTATCCA
GTATGGGACACACAATTTTCTCCATATGGATATTATTTTGTGTCAGGGGGCCATGACCGAGTAGCTCGGC
TCTGGGCTACAGACCACTATCAGCCTTTAAGAATATTTGCCGGCCATCTTGCTGATGTGAATTGTACCAG
ATTCCATCCAAATTCTAATTATGTTGCTACGGGCTCTGCAGACAGAACTGTGCGGCTCTGGGACGTCCTG
AATGGTAACTGTGTAAGGATCTTCACTGGACACAAGGGACCAATTCATTCCTTGACATTTTCTCCCAATG
GGAGATTCCTGGCTACAGGAGCAACAGATGGCAGAGTGCTTCTTTGGGATATTGGACATGGTTTGATGGT
TGGAGAATTAAAAGGCCACACTGATACAGTCTGTTCACTTAGGTTTAGTAGAGATGGTGAAATTTTGGCA
TCAGGTTCAATGGATAATACAGTTCGATTATGGGATGCTATCAAAGCCTTTGAAGATTTAGAGACCGATG
ACTTTACTACAGCCACTGGGCATATAAATTTACCTGAGAATTCACAGGAGTTATTGTTGGGAACATATAT
GACCAAATCAACACCAGTTGTACACCTTCATTTTACTCGAAGAAACCTGGTTCTAGCTGCAGGAGCTTAT
AGTCCACAATAATCTAGAGGTCAAGCTTCGGGGGTTTAAACCTGCAGGCATGCAAGCTGATTTGGCTGCT
GCCACCGCTGAGCAAGGCCGCTTCGAGCAGACATGATAAGATACATTGATGAGTTTGGACAAACCACAAC
TAGAATGCAGTGAAAAAAATGCTTTATTTGTGAAATTTGTGATGCTATTGCTTTATTTGTAACCATTATA
AGCTGCAATAAACAAGTTAACAACAACAATTGCATTCATTTTATGTTTCAGGTTCAGGGGGAGATGTGGG
AGGTTTTTTTAAGCAAGTAAAACCTCTACAAATGTGGTAAAATCTTAATTAAGACTTCTAATATAACTTC
GTATAGCATACATTATACGAAGTTATGGTTCCACTGTTGACAATTAATCATCGGCATAGTATATCGGCAT
AGTATAATACGACAAGGTGAGGAACTAAACCCAGGAGGCAGATCATGATTGAACAAGATGGATTGCACGC
AGGTTCTCCGGCCGCTTGGGTGGAGAGGCTATTCGGCTATGACTGGGCACAACAGACAATCGGCTGCTCT
GATGCCGCCGTGTTCCGGCTGTCAGCGCAGGGGCGCCCGGTTCTTTTTGTCAAGACCGACCTGTCCGGTG
CCCTGAATGAACTGCAGGACGAGGCAGCGCGGCTATCGTGGCTGGCCACGACGGGCGTTCCTTGCGCAGC
TGTGCTCGACGTTGTCACTGAAGCGGGAAGGGACTGGCTGCTATTGGGCGAAGTGCCGGGGCAGGATCTC
CTGTCATCTCACCTTGCTCCTGCCGAGAAAGTATCCATCATGGCTGATGCAATGCGGCGGCTGCATACGC
TTGATCCGGCTACCTGCCCATTCGACCACCAAGCGAAACATCGCATCGAGCGAGCACGTACTCGGATGGA
AGCCGGTCTTGTCGATCAGGATGATCTGGACGAAGAGCATCAGGGGCTCGCGCCAGCCGAACTGTTCGCC
AGGCTCAAGGCGCGCATGCCCGACGGCGAGGATCTCGTCGTGACCCATGGCGATGCCTGCTTGCCGAATA
TCATGGTGGAAAATGGCCGCTTTTCTGGATTCATCGACTGTGGCCGGCTGGGTGTGGCGGACCGCTATCA
GGACATAGCGTTGGCTACCCGTGATATTGCTGAAGAGCTTGGCGGCGAATGGGCTGACCGCTTCCTCGTG
CTTTACGGTATCGCCGCTCCCGATTCGCAGCGCATCGCCTTCTATCGCCTTCTTGACGAGTTCTTCTGAT
TCGAAATGACCGACCAAGCGACGCCCAACCGGTATCAGCTCACTCAAAGGCGGTAATACGGTTATCCACA
GAATCAGGGGATAACGCAGGAAAGAACATGTGAGCAAAAGGCCAGCAAAAGGCCAGGAACCGTAAAAAGG
CCGCGTTGCTGGCGTTTTTCCATAGGCTCCGCCCCCCTGACGAGCATCACAAAAATCGACGCTCAAGTCA
GAGGTGGCGAAACCCGACAGGACTATAAAGATACCAGGCGTTTCCCCCTGGAAGCTCCCTCGTGCGCTCT
CCTGTTCCGACCCTGCCGCTTACCGGATACCTGTCCGCCTTTCTCCCTTCGGGAAGCGTGGCGCTTTCTC
ATAGCTCACGCTGTAGGTATCTCAGTTCGGTGTAGGTCGTTCGCTCCAAGCTGGGCTGTGTGCACGAACC
CCCCGTTCAGCCCGACCGCTGCGCCTTATCCGGTAACTATCGTCTTGAGTCCAACCCGGTAAGACACGAC
TTATCGCCACTGGCAGCAGCCACTGGTAACAGGATTAGCAGAGCGAGGTATGTAGGCGGTGCTACAGAGT
TCTTGAAGTGGTGGCCTAACTACGGCTACACTAGAAGGACAGTATTTGGTATCTGCGCTCTGCTGAAGCC
AGTTACCTTCGGAAAAAGAGTTGGTAGCTCTTGATCCGGCAAACAAACCACCGCTGGTAGCGGTGGTTTT
TTTGTTTGCAAGCAGCAGATTACGCGCAGAAAAAAAGGATTTCAAGAAGATCCTTTGATCTTTTCTACGG
GGTCTGACGCTCAGTGGAACGAAAACTCACGTTAAGGGATTTTGGTCATGAGATTATCAAAAAGGATCTT
CACCTAGATCCTTTTATAGTCCGGAATCGTCACACAAAAAACCAACACACAGATGTAATGAAAATAAAGA
TATTTTATTGCGGCCATCGTGATGGCTAGAGTTTAGCCCTCCCACACATAACCAGAGGGCAGCAATTCAC
GAATCCCAACTGCCGTCGGCTGTCCATCACTGTCCTTCACTATGGCTTTGATCCCAGGATGCAGATCGAG
AAGCACCTGTCGGCACCGTCCGCAGGGGCTCAAGATGCCCCTGTTCTCATTTCCGATCGCGACGATACAA
GTCAGGTTGCCAGCTGCCGCAGCAGCAGCAGTGCCCAGCACCACGAGTTCTGCACAAGGTCCCCCAGTAA
AATGATATACATTGACACCAGTGAAGATGCGGCCGTCGCTAGAGAGAGCTGCGCTGGCGACGCTGTAGTC
TTCAGAGATGGGGATGCTGTTGATTGTAGCCGTTGCTCTTTCAATGAGGGTGGATTCTTCTTGAGACAAA
GGCTTGGCCATGGTGGCGCTAGTGTCAGAAGAATCGAGCTTTTTGCAAAAGCCTAGGCCTCCAAAAAAGC
CTCCTCACTACTTCTGGAATAGCTCAGAGGCCGAGGCGGCCTCGGCCTCTGCATAAATAAAAAAAATTAG
TCAGCCATGGGGCGGAGAATGGGCGGAACTGGGCGGAGTTAGGGGCGGGATGGGCGGAGTTAGGGGCGGG
ACTATGGTTGCTGACTAATTGAGATGCATGCTTTGCATACTTCTGCCTGCTGGGGAGCCTGGGGACTTTC
CACACCTGGTTGCTGACTAATTGAGATGCATGCTTTGCATACTTCTGCCTGCTGGGGAGCCTGGGGACTT
TCCACACCCTAACTGACACACATTCCACAGCTGGTTCTTTCCGCCTCAGAAGGTACCTAACCAAGTTCCT
CTTTCAGAGGTTATTTCAGGCCATGGTGCTGCGC
