>Addgene plasmid #211231 | pBiT3.1-N_TAF5:1-800 | depositor partial sequence | sequence record 411940 | Insert sequence
ATGGCGGCGCTGGCGGAGGAGCAGACGGAGGTGGCGGTCAAGCTAGAGCCTGAGGGACCGCCAACGCTGC
TACCTCCGCAGGCGGGGGACGGCGCAGGCGAGGGTAGCGGCGGCACTACCAACAACGGCCCCAACGGCGG
CGGCGGGAACGTTGCGGCGTCGTCGTCCACTGGCGGGGATGGCGGGACCCCCAAGCCCACGGTGGCTGTC
TCCGCCGCTGCCCCGGCGGGGGCGGCCCCGGTGCCCGCCGCTGCTCCGGACGCCGGCGCTCCGCATGACC
GACAGACTCTACTGGCCGTGCTGCAGTTCCTACGGCAGAGCAAACTCCGCGAGGCCGAAGAGGCGCTGCG
CCGTGAGGCCGGGCTGCTGGAGGAGGCAGTGGCGGGCTCCGGAGCCCCGGGAGAGGTGGACAGCGCCGGC
GCTGAGGTGACCAGCGCGCTTCTCAGCCGGGTGACCGCCTCGGCCCCTGGCCCTGCGGCCCCCGACCCTC
CGGGCACTGGCGCTTCGGGGGCCACGGTCGTCTCAGGTTCAGCCTCAGGTCCTGCGGCTCCGGGTAAAGT
TGGAAGTGTTGCTGTGGAAGACCAGCCAGATGTCAGTGCCGTGTTGTCAGCCTACAACCAACAAGGAGAT
CCCACAATGTATGAAGAATACTATAGTGGACTGAAACACTTCATTGAATGTTCCCTGGACTGCCATCGGG
CAGAGTTGTCCCAACTTTTTTATCCTCTGTTTGTGCACATGTACTTGGAGCTAGTCTACAATCAACATGA
GAATGAAGCAAAGTCATTCTTTGAGAAGTTCCATGGAGATCAGGAATGTTATTACCAGGATGACCTACGA
GTATTATCTAGTCTTACCAAAAAGGAACACATGAAAGGGAATGAGACCATGTTGGATTTTCGAACAAGTA
AATTTGTTCTGCGTATTTCCCGTGACTCGTACCAACTCTTGAAGAGGCATCTTCAGGAGAAACAGAACAA
TCAGATATGGAACATAGTTCAGGAGCACCTCTACATTGACATCTTTGATGGGATGCCGCGTAGTAAGCAA
CAGATAGATGCGATGGTGGGAAGTTTGGCAGGAGAGGCTAAACGAGAGGCAAACAAATCAAAGGTATTTT
TTGGTTTATTAAAAGAACCAGAAATTGAGGTACCTTTGGATGACGAGGATGAAGAGGGAGAAAATGAAGA
AGGAAAACCTAAAAAGAAGAAGCCTAAAAAAGATAGTATTGGATCCAAAAGCAAAAAACAAGATCCCAAT
GCTCCACCTCAGAACAGAATCCCTCTTCCTGAGTTGAAAGATTCAGATAAGTTGGATAAGATAATGAATA
TGAAAGAAACCACCAAACGAGTGCGCCTTGGGCCGGACTGCTTACCCTCCATTTGTTTCTATACATTTCT
CAATGCTTACCAGGGTCTCACTGCAGTGGATGTCACTGATGATTCTAGTCTGATTGCTGGAGGTTTTGCA
GATTCAACTGTCAGAGTGTGGTCGGTAACACCCAAAAAGCTTCGTAGTGTCAAACAAGCATCAGATCTTA
GTCTTATAGACAAAGAATCAGATGATGTCTTAGAAAGAATCATGGATGAGAAAACAGCAAGTGAGTTGAA
GATTTTGTATGGTCACAGTGGGCCTGTCTACGGAGCCAGCTTCAGTCCGGATAGGAACTATCTGCTTTCC
TCTTCAGAGGACGGAACTGTTAGATTGTGGAGCCTTCAAACATTTACTTGTTTGGTGGGATATAAAGGAC
ACAACTATCCAGTATGGGACACACAATTTTCTCCATATGGATATTATTTTGTGTCAGGGGGCCATGACCG
AGTAGCTCGGCTCTGGGCTACAGACCACTATCAGCCTTTAAGAATATTTGCCGGCCATCTTGCTGATGTG
AATTGTACCAGATTCCATCCAAATTCTAATTATGTTGCTACGGGCTCTGCAGACAGAACTGTGCGGCTCT
GGGACGTCCTGAATGGTAACTGTGTAAGGATCTTCACTGGACACAAGGGACCAATTCATTCCTTGACATT
TTCTCCCAATGGGAGATTCCTGGCTACAGGAGCAACAGATGGCAGAGTGCTTCTTTGGGATATTGGACAT
GGTTTGATGGTTGGAGAATTAAAAGGCCACACTGATACAGTCTGTTCACTTAGGTTTAGTAGAGATGGTG
AAATTTTGGCATCAGGTTCAATGGATAATACAGTTCGATTATGGGATGCTATCAAAGCCTTTGAAGATTT
AGAGACCGATGACTTTACTACAGCCACTGGGCATATAAATTTACCTGAGAATTCACAGGAGTTATTGTTG
GGAACATATATGACCAAATCAACACCAGTTGTACACCTTCATTTTACTCGAAGAAACCTGGTTCTAGCTG
CAGGAGCTTATAGTCCACAA
